>Addgene plasmid #39070 | JMJD2C | depositor partial sequence | sequence record 49128 | JMJD2C sequence 1135 bps
ATGCACCATCATCATCATCATTCTTCTGGTGTAGATCTGGGTACCGAGAACCTGTACTTCCAATCCATGG
AGGTGGCCGAGGTGGAAAGTCCTCTGAACCCCAGCTGTAAGATAATGACCTTCAGACCCTCCATGGAGGA
GTTCCGGGAGTTCAACAAATACCTTGCATACATGGAGTCTAAAGGAGCCCATCGTGCGGGTCTTGCAAAG
GTGATTCCTCCTAAGGAGTGGAAGCCAAGACAGTGCTATGATGACATTGATAATTTGCTCATTCCAGCAC
CAATTCAGCAGATGGTCACAGGGCAGTCAGGACTGTTCACTCAGTACAACATCCAGAAAAAAGCGATGAC
TGTGAAGGAGTTCAGGCAGCTGGCCAACAGTGGCAAATATTGTACTCCAAGATACTTGGATTACGAAGAT
TTGGAGCGCAAGTACTGGAAGAACTTAACTTTTGTGGCACCTATCTATGGTGCAGATATTAATGGGAGCA
TATATGATGAGGGTGTGGATGAATGGAACATAGCTCGCCTCAATACAGTCTTGGATGTGGTTGAAGAAGA
GTGTGGCATTTCTATTGAGGGTGTAAATACCCCATATCTCTATTTTGGCATGTGGAAGACCACGTTTGCA
TGGCACACCGAAGACATGGACCTCTATAGCATTAATTATCTCCACTTTGGAGAGCCCAAGTCTTGGTATG
CTATACCTCCGGAGCATGGAAAACGACTTGAAAGACTAGCTCAAGGTTTTTTCCCAAGCAGCTCCCAAGG
GTGTGATGCATTTCTTCGCCACAAGATGACATTGATTTCTCCATCAGTATTGAAGAAATATGGTATTCCC
TTTGACAAGATAACCCAGGAGGCTGGAGAATTCATGATCACTTTCCCATATGGCTACCATGCTGGTTTTA
ATCATGGTTTCAACTGTGCAGAATCTACAAATTTTGCTACTGTCAGATGGATTGACTATGGAAAAGTTGC
CAAATTGTGCACTTGCAGGAAAGACATGGTGAAGATTTCAATGGATATCTTTGTGAGGAAATTTCAGCCA
GACAGATATCAGCTTTGGAAACAAGGAAAGGATATATACACCATTGATCACACGAAGTGACAGTAAAGGT
GGATACGGATCCGAA
