>Addgene plasmid #39070 | JMJD2C | addgene partial sequence | sequence record 53290 | T7 5'-TAATACGACTCACTATAGGG-3'
TCCCTCTAGAATATTTTGTTTACTTTAAGAAGGAGATATACATATGCACCATCATCATCATCATTCTTCT
GGTGTAGATCTGGGTACCGAGAACCTGTACTTCCAATCCATGGAGGTGGCCGAGGTGGAAAGTCCTCTGA
ACCCCAGCTGTAAGATAATGACCTTCAGACCCTCCATGGAGGAGTTCCGGGAGTTCAACAAATACCTTGC
ATACATGGAGTCTAAAGGAGCCCATCGTGCGGGTCTTGCAAAGGTGATTCCTCCTAAGGAGTGGAAGCCA
AGACAGTGCTATGATGACATTGATAATTTGCTCATTCCAGCACCAATTCAGCAGATGGTCACAGGGCAGT
CAGGACTGTTCACTCAGTACAACATCCAGAAAAAAGCGATGACTGTGAAGGAGTTCAGGCAGCTGGCCAA
CAGTGGCAAATATTGTACTCCAAGATACTTGGATTACGAAGATTTGGAGCGCAAGTACTGGAAGAACTTA
ACTTTTGTGGCACCTATCTATGGTGCAGATATTAATGGGAGCATATATGATGAGGGTGTGGATGAATGGA
ACATAGCTCGCCTCAATACAGTCTTGGATGTGGTTGAAGAAGAGTGTGGCATTTCTATTGAGGGTGTAAA
TACCCCATATCTCTATTTTGGCATGTGGAAGACCACGTTTGCATGGCACACCGAAGACATGGACCTCTAT
AGCATTAATTATCTCCACTTTGGAGAGCCCAAGTCTTGGTATGCTATACCTCCGGAGCATGGAAAACGAC
TTGAAAGACTAGCTCAAGGTTTTTTCCCAAGCAGCTCCCAAGGGTGTGATGCATTTCTTCGCCACAAGAT
GACATTGATTTCTCCATCAGTATTGAAGAAATATGGTATTCCCTTTGACAAGATAACCCA
