>Addgene plasmid #39070 | JMJD2C | addgene partial sequence | sequence record 53291 | T7_term
GGTGGTGGTGGTGCTCGAGTGCGGCCGCATGCTTGTCGACGGAGCTCGAATTCGGATCCGTATCCACCTT
TACTGTCACTTCGTGTGATCAATGGTGTATATATCCTTTCCTTGTTTCCAAAGCTGATATCTGTCTGGCT
GAAATTTCCTCACAAAGATATCCATTGAAATCTTCACCATGTCTTTCCTGCAAGTGCACAATTTGGCAAC
TTTTCCATAGTCAATCCATCTGACAGTAGCAAAATTTGTAGATTCTGCACAGTTGAAACCATGATTAAAA
CCAGCATGGTAGCCATATGGGAAAGTGATCATGAATTCTCCAGCCTCCTGGGTTATCTTGTCAAAGGGAA
TACCATATTTCTTCAATACTGATGGAGAAATCAATGTCATCTTGTGGCGAAGAAATGCATCACACCCTTG
GGAGCTGCTTGGGAAAAAACCTTGAGCTAGTCTTTCAAGTCGTTTTCCATGCTCCGGAGGTATAGCATAC
CAAGACTTGGGCTCTCCAAAGTGGAGATAATTAATGCTATAGAGGTCCATGTCTTCGGTGTGCCATGCAA
ACGTGGTCTTCCACATGCCAAAATAGAGATATGGGGTATTTACACCCTCAATAGAAATGCCACACTCTTC
TTCAACCACATCCAAGACTGTATTGAGGCGAGCTATGTTCCATTCATCCACACCCTCATCATATATGCTC
CCATTAATATCTGCACCATAGATAGGTGCCACAAAAGTTAAGTTCTTCCAGTACTTGCGCTCCAAATCTT
CGTAATCCAAGTATCTTGGAGTACAATATTTGCCACTGTTGGCCAGCTGCCTGAACTCCTTCAC
