[The description below was written by a language model from this plasmid's Addgene catalogue record.]
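Description:
JMJD2C is a bacterial expression plasmid built on the pNIC28-Bsa4 backbone from the SGC, a vector designed for ligation-independent cloning of protein fragments intended for recombinant production in E. coli. It is selected with kanamycin and is recorded as low copy; the record does not name the origin of replication. The promoter is also not stated explicitly, although the listed sequencing primers (T7 forward and T7 terminator reverse) indicate that the insert sits between T7 promoter and terminator elements, an arrangement that normally relies on a host strain supplying T7 RNA polymerase for expression. The listed Mach1 strain is a cloning and propagation host rather than an expression host.

The insert is an approximately 1.1 kb segment of human JMJD2C (KDM4C, also known as GASC1 or JHDM3C), a jumonji domain-containing protein. The record cautions that it may not be the full open reading frame, and the insert size is consistent with a truncated domain construct rather than the whole protein, though the exact boundaries are not given. The fragment is fused at its N terminus to a His tag followed by a TEV protease site, which allows purification by immobilised metal affinity chromatography and subsequent removal of the tag by TEV cleavage. The stated purpose is bacterial expression for structure determination, and the insert annotation links the construct to a deposited Protein Data Bank structure, so it is suited to producing purified JMJD2C protein for crystallography and related biochemical or biophysical work.
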