Addgene plasmid #39070: JMJD2C
Purpose: Bacterial expression for structure determination; may not be full ORF
Depositing lab: Nicola Burgess-Brown. Depositing organization: University of Oxford.
Backbone
  Vector backbone: pNIC28-Bsa4
  Backbone manufacturer: SGC
  Vector type: Bacterial Expression
Growth in bacteria
  Bacterial resistance: Kanamycin, 50 μg/mL
  Growth temperature: 37°C
  Growth strain: Mach1
  Copy number: Low Copy
Gene/Insert
  Gene/Insert name: JMJD2C (alt names: jumonji domain containing 2C; gene amplified in squamous cell carcinoma 1; PDB:2XML)
  Species: H. sapiens (human)
  Insert size (bp): 1135
  GenBank ID: jumonji domain containing 2C; gene amplified in squamous cell carcinoma 1 PDB:2XML
  Entrez Gene: KDM4C (a.k.a. GASC1, JHDM3C, JMJD2C, TDRD14C)
  Tag / fusion protein: His Tev (N terminal on insert)
  Cloning method: Ligation Independent Cloning
  Sequencing primers: 5′ T7; 3′ T7-term
Terms and licenses: Academic/Nonprofit Terms; Industry Terms: Not Available to Industry
How to cite: JMJD2C was a gift from Nicola Burgess-Brown (Addgene plasmid # 39070 ; http://n2t.net/addgene:39070 ; RRID:Addgene_39070)
